>Addgene plasmid #127211 | pMM114 | depositor full sequence | sequence record 243240 | Full Sequence
CCTTTTATTTTCTTCTTTTTTCCATATTTAGGGTTGACAGTGAAATCAGACTGGCAACCTATTAATTGCT
TCCACAATGGGACGAACTTGAAGGGGATGTCGTCGATGATATTATAGGTGGCGTGTTCATCGTAGTTGGT
GAAATCGATGGTACCGTTCCAATAGTTGTGTCGTCCGAGACTTCTAGCCCAGGTGGTCTTTCCGGTACGA
GTTGGTCCGCAGATGTAGAGGCTGGGGTGTCGGATTCCATTCCTTCCATTGTCCTTGTTAAATCGGCCAT
CCATTCAAGGTCAGATTGAGCTTGTTGGTATGAGACAGGATGTATGTAAGTATAAGCGTCTATGCTTACA
TGGTATAGATGGGTTTCCCTCCAGGAGTGTAGATCTTCGTGGCAGCGAAGATCTGATTCTGTGAAGGGCG
ACACATACGGTTCAGGTTGTGGAGGGAATAATTTGTTGGCTGAATATTCCAGCCATTGAAGCTTTGTTGC
CCATTCATGAGGGAATTCTTCCTTGATCATGTCAAGATATTCCTCCTTAGACGTTGCAGTCTGGATAATA
GTTCTCCATCGTGCGTCAGATTTGCGAGGAGAAACCTTATGATCTCGGAAATCTCCTCTGGTTTTAATAT
CTCCGTCCTTTGATATGTAATCAAGGACTTGTTTAGAGTTTCTAGCTGGCTGGATATTAGGGTGATTTCC
TTCAAAATCGAAAAAAGAAGGATCCCTAATACAAGGTTTTTTATCAAGCTGGAGAAGAGCATGATAGTGG
GTAGTGCCATCTTGATGAAGCTCAGAAGCAACACCAAGGAAGAAAATAAGAAAAGGTGTGAGTTTCTCCC
AGAGAAACTGGAATAAATCATCTCTTTGAGATGAGCACTTGGGATAGGTAAGGAAAACATATTTAGATTG
GAGTCTGAAGTTCTTACTAGCAGAAGGCATGTTGTTGTGACTCCGAGGGGTTGCCTCAAACTCTATCTTA
TAACCGGCGTGGAGGCATGGAGGCAGGGGTATTTTGGTCATTTTAATAGATAGTGGAAAATGACGTGGAA
TTTACTTAAAGACGAAGTCTTTGCGACAAGGGGGGGCCCACGCCGAATTTAATATTACCGGCGTGGCCCC
CCCTTATCGCGAGTGCTTTAGCACGAGCGGTCCAGATTTAAAGTAGAAAATTTCCCGCCCACTAGGGTTA
AAGGTGTTCACACTATAAAAGCATATACGATGTGATGGTATTTGATGGAGCGTATATTGTATCAGGTATT
TCCGTTGGATACGAATTATTCGTACGACCCTCATAGTTTAAACTATCAGTGTTTGACAGGATATATTGGC
GGGTAAACCTAAGAGAAAAGAGCGTTTATTAGAATAACGGATATTTAAAAGGGCGTGAAAAGGTTTATCC
GTTCGTCCATTTGTATGTGCATGCCAACCACAGGGTTCCCCTCGGGATCAAAGTACTTTGATCCAACCCC
TCCGCTGCTATAGTGCAGTCGGCTTCTGACGTTCAGTGCAGCCGTCTTCTGAAAACGACATGTCGCACAA
GTCCTAAGTTACGCGACAGGCTGCCGCCCTGCCCTTTTCCTGGCGTTTTCTTGTCGCGTGTTTTAGTCGC
ATAAAGTAGAATACTTGCGACTAGAACCGGAGACATTACGCCATGAACAAGAGCGCCGCCGCTGGCCTGC
TGGGCTATGCCCGCGTCAGCACCGACGACCAGGACTTGACCAACCAACGGGCCGAACTGCACGCGGCCGG
CTGCACCAAGCTGTTTTCCGAGAAGATCACCGGCACCAGGCGCGACCGCCCGGAGCTGGCCAGGATGCTT
GACCACCTACGCCCTGGCGACGTTGTGACAGTGACCAGGCTAGACCGCCTGGCCCGCAGCACCCGCGACC
TACTGGACATTGCCGAGCGCATCCAGGAGGCCGGCGCGGGCCTGCGTAGCCTGGCAGAGCCGTGGGCCGA
CACCACCACGCCGGCCGGCCGCATGGTGTTGACCGTGTTCGCCGGCATTGCCGAGTTCGAGCGTTCCCTA
ATCATCGACCGCACCCGGAGCGGGCGCGAGGCCGCCAAGGCCCGAGGCGTGAAGTTTGGCCCCCGCCCTA
CCCTCACCCCGGCACAGATCGCGCACGCCCGCGAGCTGATCGACCAGGAAGGCCGCACCGTGAAAGAGGC
GGCTGCACTGCTTGGCGTGCATCGCTCGACCCTGTACCGCGCACTTGAGCGCAGCGAGGAAGTGACGCCC
ACCGAGGCCAGGCGGCGCGGTGCCTTCCGTGAGGACGCATTGACCGAGGCCGACGCCCTGGCGGCCGCCG
AGAATGAACGCCAAGAGGAACAAGCATGAAACCGCACCAGGACGGCCAGGACGAACCGTTTTTCATTACC
GAAGAGATCGAGGCGGAGATGATCGCGGCCGGGTACGTGTTCGAGCCGCCCGCGCACGGCTCAACCGTGC
GGCTGCATGAAATCCTGGCCGGTTTGTCTGATGCCAAGCTGGCGGCCTGGCCGGCCAGCTTGGCCGCTGA
AGAAACCGAGCGCCGCCGTCTAAAAAGGTGATGTGTATTTGAGTAAAACAGCTTGCGTCATGCGGTCGCT
GCGTATATGATGCGATGAGTAAATAAACAAATACGCAAGGGGAACGCATGAAGGTTATCGCTGTACTTAA
CCAGAAAGGCGGGTCAGGCAAGACGACCATCGCAACCCATCTAGCCCGCGCCCTGCAACTCGCCGGGGCC
GATGTTCTGTTAGTCGATTCCGATCCCCAGGGCAGTGCCCGCGATTGGGCGGCCGTGCGGGAAGATCAAC
CGCTAACCGTTGTCGGCATCGACCGCCCGACGATTGACCGCGACGTGAAGGCCATCGGCCGGCGCGACTT
CGTAGTGATCGACGGAGCGCCCCAGGCGGCGGACTTGGCTGTGTCCGCGATCAAGGCAGCCGACTTCGTG
CTGATTCCGGTGCAGCCAAGCCCTTACGACATATGGGCCACCGCCGACCTGGTGGAGCTGGTTAAGCAGC
GCATTGAGGTCACGGATGGAAGGCTACAAGCGGCCTTTGTCGTGTCGCGGGCGATCAAAGGCACGCGCAT
CGGCGGTGAGGTTGCCGAGGCGCTGGCCGGGTACGAGCTGCCCATTCTTGAGTCCCGTATCACGCAGCGC
GTGAGCTACCCAGGCACTGCCGCCGCCGGCACAACCGTTCTTGAATCAGAACCCGAGGGCGACGCTGCCC
GCGAGGTCCAGGCGCTGGCCGCTGAAATTAAATCAAAACTCATTTGAGTTAATGAGGTAAAGAGAAAATG
AGCAAAAGCACAAACACGCTAAGTGCCGGCCGTCCGAGCGCACGCAGCAGCAAGGCTGCAACGTTGGCCA
GCCTGGCAGACACGCCAGCCATGAAGCGGGTCAACTTTCAGTTGCCGGCGGAGGATCACACCAAGCTGAA
GATGTACGCGGTACGCCAAGGCAAGACCATTACCGAGCTGCTATCTGAATACATCGCGCAGCTACCAGAG
TAAATGAGCAAATGAATAAATGAGTAGATGAATTTTAGCGGCTAAAGGAGGCGGCATGGAAAATCAAGAA
CAACCAGGCACCGACGCCGTGGAATGCCCCATGTGTGGAGGAACGGGCGGTTGGCCAGGCGTAAGCGGCT
GGGTTGTCTGCCGGCCCTGCAATGGCACTGGAACCCCCAAGCCCGAGGAATCGGCGTGACGGTCGCAAAC
CATCCGGCCCGGTACAAATCGGCGCGGCGCTGGGTGATGACCTGGTGGAGAAGTTGAAGGCCGCGCAGGC
CGCCCAGCGGCAACGCATCGAGGCAGAAGCACGCCCCGGTGAATCGTGGCAAGCGGCCGCTGATCGAATC
CGCAAAGAATCCCGGCAACCGCCGGCAGCCGGTGCGCCGTCGATTAGGAAGCCGCCCAAGGGCGACGAGC
AACCAGATTTTTTCGTTCCGATGCTCTATGACGTGGGCACCCGCGATAGTCGCAGCATCATGGACGTGGC
CGTTTTCCGTCTGTCGAAGCGTGACCGACGAGCTGGCGAGGTGATCCGCTACGAGCTTCCAGACGGGCAC
GTAGAGGTTTCCGCAGGGCCGGCCGGCATGGCCAGTGTGTGGGATTACGACCTGGTACTGATGGCGGTTT
CCCATCTAACCGAATCCATGAACCGATACCGGGAAGGGAAGGGAGACAAGCCCGGCCGCGTGTTCCGTCC
ACACGTTGCGGACGTACTCAAGTTCTGCCGGCGAGCCGATGGCGGAAAGCAGAAAGACGACCTGGTAGAA
ACCTGCATTCGGTTAAACACCACGCACGTTGCCATGCAGCGTACGAAGAAGGCCAAGAACGGCCGCCTGG
TGACGGTATCCGAGGGTGAAGCCTTGATTAGCCGCTACAAGATCGTAAAGAGCGAAACCGGGCGGCCGGA
GTACATCGAGATCGAGCTAGCTGATTGGATGTACCGCGAGATCACAGAAGGCAAGAACCCGGACGTGCTG
ACGGTTCACCCCGATTACTTTTTGATCGATCCCGGCATCGGCCGTTTTCTCTACCGCCTGGCACGCCGCG
CCGCAGGCAAGGCAGAAGCCAGATGGTTGTTCAAGACGATCTACGAACGCAGTGGCAGCGCCGGAGAGTT
CAAGAAGTTCTGTTTCACCGTGCGCAAGCTGATCGGGTCAAATGACCTGCCGGAGTACGATTTGAAGGAG
GAGGCGGGGCAGGCTGGCCCGATCCTAGTCATGCGCTACCGCAACCTGATCGAGGGCGAAGCATCCGCCG
GTTCCTAATGTACGGAGCAGATGCTAGGGCAAATTGCCCTAGCAGGGGAAAAAGGTCGAAAAGGCCTCTT
TCCTGTGGATAGCACGTACATTGGGAACCCAAAGCCGTACATTGGGAACCGGAACCCGTACATTGGGAAC
CCAAAGCCGTACATTGGGAACCGGTCACACATGTAAGTGACTGATATAAAAGAGAAAAAAGGCGATTTTT
CCGCCTAAAACTCTTTAAAACTTATTAAAACTCTTAAAACCCGCCTGGCCTGTGCATAACTGTCTGGCCA
GCGCACAGCCGAAGAGCTGCAAAAAGCGCCTACCCTTCGGTCGCTGCGCTCCCTACGCCCCGCCGCTTCG
CGTCGGCCTATCGCGGCCGCTGGCCGCTCAAAAATGGCTGGCCTACGGCCAGGCAATCTACCAGGGCGCG
GACAAGCCGCGCCGTCGCCACTCGACCGCCGGCGCCCACATCAAGGCACCCTGCCTCGCGCGTTTCGGTG
ATGACGGTGAAAACCTCTGACACATGCAGCTCCCGGAAACGGTCACAGCTTGTCTGTAAGCGGATGCCGG
GAGCAGACAAGCCCGTCAGGGCGCGTCAGCGGGTGTTGGCGGGTGTCGGGGCGCAGCCATGACCCAGTCA
CGTAGCGATAGCGGAGTGTATACTGGCTTAACTATGCGGCATCAGAGCAGATTGTACTGAGAGTGCACCA
TATGCGGTGTGAAATACCGCACAGATGCGTAAGGAGAAAATACCGCATCAGGCGCTCTTCCGCTTCCTCG
CTCACTGACTCGCTGCGCTCGGTCGTTCGGCTGCGGCGAGCGGTATCAGCTCACTCAAAGGCGGTAATAC
GGTTATCCACAGAATCAGGGGATAACGCAGGAAAGAACATGTGAGCAAAAGGCCAGCAAAAGGCCAGGAA
CCGTAAAAAGGCCGCGTTGCTGGCGTTTTTCCATAGGCTCCGCCCCCCTGACGAGCATCACAAAAATCGA
CGCTCAAGTCAGAGGTGGCGAAACCCGACAGGACTATAAAGATACCAGGCGTTTCCCCCTGGAAGCTCCC
TCGTGCGCTCTCCTGTTCCGACCCTGCCGCTTACCGGATACCTGTCCGCCTTTCTCCCTTCGGGAAGCGT
GGCGCTTTCTCATAGCTCACGCTGTAGGTATCTCAGTTCGGTGTAGGTCGTTCGCTCCAAGCTGGGCTGT
GTGCACGAACCCCCCGTTCAGCCCGACCGCTGCGCCTTATCCGGTAACTATCGTCTTGAGTCCAACCCGG
TAAGACACGACTTATCGCCACTGGCAGCAGCCACTGGTAACAGGATTAGCAGAGCGAGGTATGTAGGCGG
TGCTACAGAGTTCTTGAAGTGGTGGCCTAACTACGGCTACACTAGAAGGACAGTATTTGGTATCTGCGCT
CTGCTGAAGCCAGTTACCTTCGGAAAAAGAGTTGGTAGCTCTTGATCCGGCAAACAAACCACCGCTGGTA
GCGGTGGTTTTTTTGTTTGCAAGCAGCAGATTACGCGCAGAAAAAAAGGATCTCAAGAAGATCCTTTGAT
CTTTTCTACGGGGTCTGACGCTCAGTGGAACGAAAACTCACGTTAAGGGATTTTGGTCATGCATTCTAGG
TACTAAAACAATTCATCCAGTAAAATATAATATTTTATTTTCTCCCAATCAGGCTTGATCCCCAGTAAGT
CAAAAAATAGCTCGACATACTGTTCTTCCCCGATATCCTCCCTGATCGACCGGACGCAGAAGGCAATGTC
ATACCACTTGTCCGCCCTGCCGCTTCTCCCAAGATCAATAAAGCCACTTACTTTGCCATCTTTCACAAAG
ATGTTGCTGTCTCCCAGGTCGCCGTGGGAAAAGACAAGTTCCTCTTCGGGCTTTTCCGTCTTTAAAAAAT
CATACAGCTCGCGCGGATCTTTAAATGGAGTGTCTTCTTCCCAGTTTTCGCAATCCACATCGGCCAGATC
GTTATTCAGTAAGTAATCCAATTCGGCTAAGCGGCTGTCTAAGCTATTCGTATAGGGACAATCCGATATG
TCGATGGAGTGAAAGAGCCTGATGCACTCCGCATACAGCTCGATAATCTTTTCAGGGCTTTGTTCATCTT
CATACTCTTCCGAGCAAAGGACGCCATCGGCCTCACTCATGAGCAGATTGCTCCAGCCATCATGCCGTTC
AAAGTGCAGGACCTTTGGAACAGGCAGCTTTCCTTCCAGCCATAGCATCATGTCCTTTTCCCGTTCCACA
TCATAGGTGGTCCCTTTATACCGGCTGTCCGTCATTTTTAAATATAGGTTTTCATTTTCTCCCACCAGCT
TATATACCTTAGCAGGAGACATTCCTTCCGTATCTTTTACGCAGCGGTATTTTTCGATCAGTTTTTTCAA
TTCCGGTGATATTCTCATTTTAGCCATTTATTATTTCCTTCCTCTTTTCTACAGTATTTAAAGATACCCC
AAGAAGCTAATTATAACAAGACGAACTCCAATTCACTGTTCCTTGCATTCTAAAACCTTAAATACCAGAA
AACAGCTTTTTCAAAGTTGTTTTCAAAGTTGGCGTATAACATAGTATCGACGGAGCCGATTTTGAAACCG
CGGTGATCACAGGCAGCAACGCTCTGTCATCGTTACAATCAACATGCTACCCTCCGCGAGATCATCCGTG
TTTCAAACCCGGCAGCTTAGTTGCCGTTCTTCCGAATAGCATCGGTAACATGAGCAAAGTCTGCCGCCTT
ACAACGGCTCTCCCGCTGACGCCGTCCCGGACTGATGGGCTGCCTGTATCGAGTGGTGATTTTGTGCCGA
GCTGCCGGTCGGGGAGCTGTTGGCTGGCTGGTGGCAGGATATATTGTGGTGTAAACAAATTGACGCTTAG
ACAACTTAATAACACATTGCGGACGTTTTTAATGTAGAGCTCAAAGTTTAACGCGTTAGCAGAAGGCATG
TTGTTGTGACTCCGAGGGGTTGCCTCAAACTCTATCTTATAACCGGCGTGGAGGCATGGAGGCAGGGGTA
TTTTGGTCATTTTAATAGATAGTGGAAAATGACGTGGAATTTACTTAAAGACGAAGTCTTTGCGACAAGG
GGGGGCCCACGCCGAATTTAATATTACCGGCGTGGCCCCCCCTTATCGCGAGTGCTTTAGCACGAGCGGT
CCAGATTTAAAGTAGAAAATTTCCCGCCCACTAGGGTTAAAGGTGTTCACACTATAAAAGCATATACGAT
GTGATGGTATTTGATGGAGCGTATATTGTATCAGGTATTTCCGTTGGATACGAATTATTCGTACGACCCT
CGGTACCGATCGGCGCGCCTGGCAGACATACTGTCCCACAAATGAAGATGGAATCTGTAAAAGAAAACGC
GTGAAATAATGCGTCTGACAAAGGTTAGGTCGGCTGCCTTTAATCAATACCAAAGTGGTCCCTACCACGA
TGGAAAAACTGTGCAGTCGGTTTGGCTTTTTCTGACGAACAAATAAGATTCGTGGCCGACAGGTGGGGGT
CCACCATGTGAAGGCATCTTCAGACTCCAATAATGGAGCAATGACGTAAGGGCTTACGAAATAAGTAAGG
GTAGTTTGGGAAATGTCCACTCACCCGTCAGTCTATAAATACTTAGCCCCTCCCTCATTGTTAAGGGAGC
AAAATCTCAGAGAGATAGTCCTAGAGAGAGAAAGAGAGCAAGTAGCCTAGAAGTAGTCAAGGCGGCGAAG
TATTCAGGCACGTGGCCAGGAAGAAGAAAAGCCAAGACGACGAAAACAGGTAAGAGCTAAGCTTCCTGCA
CCATGGAAGACGCCAAAAACATAAAGAAAGGCCCGGCGCCATTCTATCCGCTGGAAGATGGAACCGCTGG
AGAGCAACTGCATAAGGCTATGAAGAGATACGCCCTGGTTCCTGGAACAATTGCTTTTACAGATGCACAT
ATCGAGGTGGACATCACTTACGCTGAGTACTTCGAAATGTCCGTTCGGTTGGCAGAAGCTATGAAACGAT
ATGGGCTGAATACAAATCACAGAATCGTCGTATGCAGTGAAAACTCTCTTCAATTCTTTATGCCGGTGTT
GGGCGCGTTATTTATCGGAGTTGCAGTTGCGCCCGCGAACGACATTTATAATGAACGTGAATTGCTCAAC
AGTATGGGCATTTCGCAGCCTACCGTGGTGTTCGTTTCCAAAAAGGGGTTGCAAAAAATTTTGAACGTGC
AAAAAAAGCTCCCAATCATCCAAAAAATTATTATCATGGATTCTAAAACGGATTACCAGGGATTTCAGTC
GATGTACACGTTCGTCACATCTCATCTACCTCCCGGTTTTAATGAATACGATTTTGTGCCAGAGTCCTTC
GATAGGGACAAGACAATTGCACTGATCATGAACTCCTCTGGATCTACTGGTCTGCCTAAAGGTGTCGCTC
TGCCTCATAGAACTGCCTGCGTGAGATTCTCGCATGCCAGAGATCCTATTTTTGGCAATCAAATCATTCC
GGATACTGCGATTTTAAGTGTTGTTCCATTCCATCACGGTTTTGGAATGTTTACTACACTCGGATATTTG
ATATGTGGATTTCGAGTCGTCTTAATGTATAGATTTGAAGAAGAGCTGTTTCTGAGGAGCCTTCAGGATT
ACAAGATTCAAAGTGCGCTGCTGGTGCCAACCCTATTCTCCTTCTTCGCCAAAAGCACTCTGATTGACAA
ATACGATTTATCTAATTTACACGAAATTGCTTCTGGTGGCGCTCCCCTCTCTAAGGAAGTCGGGGAAGCG
GTTGCCAAGAGGTTCCATCTGCCAGGTATCAGGCAAGGATATGGGCTCACTGAGACTACATCAGCTATTC
TGATTACACCCGAGGGGGATGATAAACCGGGCGCGGTCGGTAAAGTTGTTCCATTTTTTGAAGCGAAGGT
TGTGGATCTGGATACCGGGAAAACGCTGGGCGTTAATCAAAGAGGCGAACTGTGTGTGAGAGGTCCTATG
ATTATGTCCGGTTATGTAAACAATCCGGAAGCGACCAACGCCTTGATTGACAAGGATGGATGGCTACATT
CTGGAGACATAGCTTACTGGGACGAAGACGAACACTTCTTCATCGTTGACCGCCTGAAGTCTCTGATTAA
GTACAAAGGCTATCAGGTGGCTCCCGCTGAATTGGAATCCATCTTGCTCCAACACCCCAACATCTTCGAC
GCTGGTGTCGCAGGTCTTCCCGACGATGACGCCGGTGAACTTCCCGCCGCCGTTGTTGTTTTGGAGCACG
GAAAGACGATGACGGAAAAAGAGATCGTGGATTACGTCGCCAGTCAAGTAACAACCGCGAAAAAGTTGCG
CGGAGGAGTTGTGTTTGTGGACGAAGTACCGAAAGGTCTTACCGGAAAACTCGACGCAAGAAAAATCAGA
GAGATCCTCATAAAGGCCAAGAAGGGCGGAAAGATCGCCGTGTAACTCGAGATATGAAGATGAAGATGAA
ATATTTGGTGTGTCAAATAAAAAGCTTGTGTGCTTAAGTTTGTGTTTTTTTCTTGGCTTGTTGTGTTATG
AATTTGTGGCTTTTTCTAATATTAAATGAATGTAAGATCACATTATAATGAATAAACAAATGTTTCTATA
ATCCATTGTGAATGTTTTGTTGGATCTCTTCTGCAGCATATAACTACTGTATGTGCTATGGTATGGACTA
TGGAATATGATTAAAGATAAGGAGCTCCGGTGACGGACCCATGGCTTCGTTGAACAACGGAAACTCGACT
TGCCTTCCGCACAATACATCATTTCTTCTTAGCTTTTTTTCTTCTTCTTCGTTCATACAGTTTTTTTTTG
TTTATCAGCTTACATTTTCTTGAACCGTAGCTTTCGTTTTCTTCTTTTTAACTTTCCATTCGGAGTTTTT
GTATCTTGTTTCATAGTTTGTCCCAGGATTAGAATGATTAGGCATCGAACCTTCAAGAATTTGATTGAAT
AAAACATCTTCATTCTTAAGATATGAAGATAATCTTCAAAAGGCCCCTGGGAATCTGAAAGAAGAGAAGC
AGGCCCATTTATATGGGAAAGAACAATAGTATTTCTTATATAGGCCCATTTAAGTTGAAAACAATCTTCA
AAAGTCCCACATCGCTTAGATAAGAAAACGAAGCTGAGTTTATATACAGCTAGAGTCGAAGTAGTGATTG
TTGGTAGTAGCGACTCCATGGTTTTAGAGCTAGAAATAGCAAGTTAAAATAAGGCTAGTCCGTTATCAAC
TTGAAAAAGTGGCACCGAGTCGGTGCTTTTTTTCCCGGGCGCGCCGATCATGAGCGGAGAATTAAGGGAG
TCACGTTATGACCCCCGCCGATGACGCGGGACAAGCCGTTTTACGTTTGGAACTGACAGAACCGCAACGT
TGAAGGAGCCACTCAGCCGCGGGTTTCTGGAGTTTAATGAGCTAAGCACATACGTCAGAAACCATTATTG
CGCGTTCAAAAGTCGCCTAAGGTCACTATCAGCTAGCAAATATTTCTTGTCAAAAATGCTCCACTGACGT
TCCATAAATTCCCCTCGGTATCCAATTAGAGTCTCATATTCACTCTCAATCCAAATAATCTGCACCGTAC
CTGCAGGGTCCGAGCTAGGTCACAGAAGCGCTCAGGAAGGCCGCTGAGATAGAGGCATGGCGGCCAATGC
GGGCGGCGGTGGAGCGGGAGGAGGCAGCGGCAGCGGCAGCGTGGCTGCGCCGGCGGTGTGCCGCCCCAGC
GGCTCGCGGTGGACGCCGACGCCGGAGCAGATCAGGATGCTGAAGGAGCTGTACTACGGCTGCGGCATCC
GGTCGCCCAGCTCGGAGCAGATCCAGCGCATCACCGCCATGCTGCGGCAGCACGGCAAGATCGAGGGCAA
GAACGTCTTCTACTGGTTCCAGAACCACAAGGCCCGCGAGCGCCAGAAGCGCCGCCTCACCAGCCTCGAC
GTGAACGTGCCCGCCGCCGGCGCGGCCGACGCCACCACCAGCCAACTCGGCGTCCTCTCGCTGTCGTCGC
CGCCGCCTTCAGGCGCGGCGCCTCCCTCGCCCACCCTCGGCTTCTACGCCGCCGGCAATGGCGGCGGATC
GGCTGTGCTGCTGGACACGAGTTCCGACTGGGGCAGCAGCGGCGCTGCGATGGCCACCGAGACATGCTTC
CTCCAGGACTACATGGGCGTGACGGACACGGGCAGCTCGTCGCAGTGGCCACGCTTCTCGTCGTCGGACA
CGATAATGGCGGCGGCCGCGGCGCGGGCGGCGACGACGCGGGCGCCCGAGACTCTCCCTCTCTTCCCGAC
CTGCGGCGACGACGGCGGCAGCGGTAGCAGCAGCTACTTGCCGTTCTGGGGTGCCGCGTCCACAACTGCC
GGCGCCACTTCTTCCGTTGCGATCCAGCAGCAACACCAGCTGCAGGAGCAGTACAGCTTTTACAGCAACA
GCAACAGCACCCAGCTGGCCGGCACCGGCAACCAAGACGTATCGGCAACAGCAGCAGCAGCCGCCGCCCT
GGAGCTGAGCCTCAGCTCATGGTGCTCCCCTTACCCTGCTGCAGGGAGTATGTGAGAGCAACGCGAGCTG
CCACTGCTCTTCACTTATGTCTCTGGAATGGAAGGAGGAGGAAGTGAGCATAGCGTTGGTGCGTTGCTGT
CATTGTCCTAGGTTAGTAGCTAGTGCCAGTTACTAGTAAGCATCAGGCATAGGAGTATGTAGTAGAAGCA
TGCACGTTGCCGGCCAGCCAGGCTTTAGACGGGAAAAGAATTTGGTGCAGCCGGCTGCAAAACAGGATGT
TTACAGCCCCCCCCTCGAGCCCTAGACTTGTCCATCTTCTGGATTGGCCAAGTTAATTAATGTATGAAAT
AAAAGGATGCACACATAGTGACATGCTAATCACTATAATGTGGGCATCAAAGTTGTGTGTTATGTGTAAT
TACTAATTATCTGAATAAGAGAAAGAGATCATCCATATTTCTTATCCTAAATGAATGTCACGTGTCTTTA
TAATTCTTTGATGAACCAGATGCATTTTATTAACCAATTCCATATACATATAAATATTAATCATATATAA
TTAATATCAATTGGGTTAGCAAAACAAATCTAGTCTAGGTGTGTTTTGCTAATTATTGGGGGATAGTGCA
AAAAGAAATCTACGTTCTCAATAATTCAGATAGAAAACTTAATAAAGTGAGATAATTTACATAGATTGCT
TTTATCCTTTGATATATGTGAAACCATGCATGATATAAGGAAAATAGATAGAGAAATAATTTTTTACATC
GTTGAATATGTAAACAATTTAATTCAAGAAGCTAGGAATATAAATATTGAGGAGTTTATGATTAGAGCTC
TCCCGGCGCGCCAGATTTGCCTTTTCAATTTCAGAAAGAATGCTAACCCACAGATGGTTAGAGAGGCTTA
CGCAGCAGGTATCATCAAGACGATCTACCCGAGCAATAATCTCCAGGAAATCAAATACCTTCCCAAGAAG
GTTAAAGATGCAGTCAAAAGATTCAGGACTAACTGCATCAAGAACACAGAGAAAGATATATTTCTCAAGA
TCAGAAGTACTATTCCAGTATGGACGATTCAAGGCTTGCTTCACAAACCAAGGCAAGTAATAGAGATTGG
AGTCTCTAAAAAGGTAGTTCCCACTGAATCAAAGGCCATGGAGTCAAAGATTCAAATAGAGGACCTAACA
GAACTCGCCGTAAAGACTGGCGAACAGTTCATACAGAGTCTCTTACGACTCAATGACAAGAAGAAAATCT
TCGTCAACATGGTGGAGCACGACACACTTGTCTACTCCAAAAATATCAAAGATACAGTCTCAGAAGACCA
AAGGGCAATTGAGACTTTTCAACAAAGGGTAATATCCGGAAACCTCCTCGGATTCCATTGCCCAGCTATC
TGTCACTTTATTGTGAAGATAGTGGAAAAGGAAGGTGGCTCCTACAAATGCCATCATTGCGATAAAGGAA
AGGCCATCGTTGAAGATGCCTCTGCCGACAGTGGTCCCAAAGATGGACCCCCACCCACGAGGAGCATCGT
GGAAAAAGAAGACGTTCCAACCACGTCTTCAAAGCAAGTGGATTGATGTGATATCTCCACTGACGTAAGG
GATGACGCACAATCCCACTATCCTTCGCAAGACCCTTCCTCTATATAAGGAAGTTCATTTCATTTGGAGA
GAACACGGGGGACTCCTGCAGGATGGATCTGCGTCTAATTTTCGGTCCAACTTGCACAGGAAAGACGTCG
ACCGCGATACGTCTTGCCCAGCAGACTGGCCTTCCAGTCCTTTCGCTCGATCGGGTCCAATGCTGTCCTC
AACTGTCAACCGGAAGCGGACGACCAACAGTGGAAGAACTGAAAGGAACGACCCGTCTATACCTTGAAGA
TCGGCCTCTGGTGAAGGGTATCATCGCAGCCAAGCAAGCTCACGAAAGGCTGATCGGGGAAGTGTACAAT
TATGAGGCCCACGGCGGGCTTATTCTTGAGGGAGGATCTATCTCGTTGCTCAGGTGCATGGCGCAAAGCA
GTTATTGGAGTACCGATTTTCGTTGGCATATTATTCGCCACAAGTTAGCAGACGAGGAGACATTCATGAA
CGCGGCCAAGGCCAGAGTTAGGCAGATGTTGCGCCCTGCTGTAGGCCCATCTATTATTCAAGAGTTGGTT
CATCTTTGGAATGAGCCTCGGCTGAGGCCCATACTGAAAGAGATCGACGGATATCGATATGCCATGTTAT
TTGCTAGCCAGAACCAGATCACACCCGATATGCTATTGCAGCTTGACCCAGATATGGAGGGTGAGTTGAT
TCATGGAATCGCTCAGGAGTATCTCATCCATGCGCGCCGGCAGGAGCAGGAATTCCCTCCAGTGAGCGTG
GTCGCTTTCGAAGGATTCGAAGGTCCACCGTTCGGAATGTGCTAGCTCGAGCCCTAGACTTGTCCATCTT
CTGGATTGGCCAAGTTAATTAATGTATGAAATAAAAGGATGCACACATAGTGACATGCTAATCACTATAA
TGTGGGCATCAAAGTTGTGTGTTATGTGTAATTACTAATTATCTGAATAAGAGAAAGAGATCATCCATAT
TTCTTATCCTAAATGAATGTCACGTGTCTTTATAATTCTTTGATGAACCAGATGCATTTTATTAACCAAT
TCCATATACATATAAATATTAATCATATATAATTAATATCAATTGGGTTAGCAAAACAAATCTAGTCTAG
GTGTGTTTTGCTAATTATTGGGGGATAGTGCAAAAAGAAATCTACGTTCTCAATAATTCAGATAGAAAAC
TTAATAAAGTGAGATAATTTACATAGATTGCTTTTATCCTTTGATATATGTGAAACCATGCATGATATAA
GGAAAATAGATAGAGAAATAATTTTTTACATCGTTGAATATGTAAACAATTTAATTCAAGAAGCTAGGAA
TATAAATATTGAGGAGTTTATGATTAGAGCTCAGTGTTTGATCGCCGGCGGTACCGAGTGTACTTCAAGT
CAGTGGGAAATCAATAAAATGATTATTTTATGAATATATTTCATTGTGCAAGTAGATAGAAATTACATAT
GTTACATAACACACGAAATAAACAAAAAAAGACAATCCAAAAACAAACACCCCAAAAAAAATAATCACTT
TAGATAAACTCGTATGAGGAGAGGCACGTTCAGTGACTCGACGATTCCCGAGCAAAAAAAGTCTCCCCGT
CACACATGTAGTGGGTGACGCAATTATCTTTAAAGTAATCCTTCTGTTGACTTGTCATTGATAACATCCA
GTCTTCGTCAGGATTGCAAAGAATTATAGAAGGGATCCCA
Features (pLannotate 1.2.2; 21 found; start..end, strand, type, name):
     65..940     -  CDS            REPA_BEYDV: Experimental evidence at protein level: Swiss-Prot protein existence level 1. Implicated in enhancement of V-sense gene expression. Acts a an inhibitor of C-sense gene transcription. From Bean yellow dwarf virus (BeYDV).
   1235..1291    +  CDS            MP_BEYDV (fragment): Protein inferred from homology: Swiss-Prot protein existence level 3. Involved in the viral transport within, and between cells. From Bean yellow dwarf virus (BeYDV).
   1314..1338    +  misc_feature   RB T-DNA repeat: right border repeat from nopaline C58 T-DNA
   1677..2078    +  CDS            Y4CG_SINFN (fragment): Protein inferred from homology: Swiss-Prot protein existence level 3. From Sinorhizobium fredii (strain NBRC 101917 / NGR234).
   2638..3267    +  CDS            pVS1 StaA: stability protein from the Pseudomonas plasmid pVS1 (Heeb et al., 2000)
   3700..4768    +  CDS            pVS1 RepA (fragment): replication protein from the Pseudomonas plasmid pVS1 (Heeb et al., 2000)
   4834..5028    +  rep_origin     pVS1 oriV: origin of replication for the Pseudomonas plasmid pVS1 (Heeb et al., 2000)
   5231..5270    +  CDS            rop (fragment): Rop protein, which maintains plasmids at low copy number; rop
   5372..5512    +  misc_feature   bom: basis of mobility region from pBR322
   5698..6286    -  rep_origin     ori: high-copy-number ColE1/pMB1/pBR322/pUC origin of replication
   6373..7167    -  CDS            KanR: aminoglycoside phosphotransferase; aphA-3; confers resistance to kanamycin
   7592..7616    +  misc_feature   LB T-DNA repeat: left border repeat from nopaline C58 T-DNA
   7994..8050    +  CDS            MP_BEYDV (fragment): Protein inferred from homology: Swiss-Prot protein existence level 3. Involved in the viral transport within, and between cells. From Bean yellow dwarf virus (BeYDV).
   8543..10195   +  CDS            luciferase: firefly luciferase; luc+; enhanced luc+ version of the luciferase gene
  10203..10451   +  terminator     HSP terminator: efficient transcription terminator from the Arabidopsis thaliana heat shock protein 18.2 gene (Nagaya et al., 2010)
  10941..11016   +  misc_RNA       gRNA scaffold: guide RNA scaffold for the Streptococcus pyogenes CRISPR/Cas9 system
  11151..11334   +  promoter       NOS promoter: nopaline synthase promoter NOS promoter
  11466..12140   +  CDS            WOX1 (fragment): WOX1_ORYSJ - Also known as MOC3 From Oryza sativa subsp. japonica (Rice).
  13590..13931   +  promoter       CaMV 35S promoter: strong constitutive promoter from cauliflower mosaic virus
  13953..14669   +  CDS            izt: IPT_AGRT7 - Also known as ipt, tmr. Experimental evidence at protein level: Swiss-Prot protein existence level 1. Transfers dimethylallyl groups to AMP as part of the biosynthesis of cytokinin phytohormones. From Agrobacterium tumefaciens (strain T37).
  15457..15579   -  CDS            REP_WDVS (fragment): Experimental evidence at protein level: Swiss-Prot protein existence level 1. Essential for the replication of viral ssDNA. The closed circular ssDNA genome is first converted to a superhelical dsDNA. Rep binds a specific region at the genome origin of replication. It introduces an endonucleolytic nick within the conserved sequence 5'- TAATATTAC-3' in the intergenic region of the genome present in all geminiviruses, thereby initiating the rolling circle replication (RCR). Following cleavage, binds covalently to the 5'-phosphate of DNA as a tyrosyl ester. The cleavage gives rise to a free 3'-OH
