>Addgene plasmid #127211 | pMM114 | addgene full sequence | sequence record 254536 | Addgene NGS Result
TGGCAGGATATATTGTGGTGTAAACAAATTGACGCTTAGACAACTTAATAACACATTGCGGACGTTTTTA
ATGTAGAGCTCAAAGTTTAACGCGTTAGCAGAAGGCATGTTGTTGTGACTCCGAGGGGTTGCCTCAAACT
CTATCTTATAACCGGCGTGGAGGCATGGAGGCAGGGGTATTTTGGTCATTTTAATAGATAGTGGAAAATG
ACGTGGAATTTACTTAAAGACGAAGTCTTTGCGACAAGGGGGGGCCCACGCCGAATTTAATATTACCGGC
GTGGCCCCCCCTTATCGCGAGTGCTTTAGCACGAGCGGTCCAGATTTAAAGTAGAAAATTTCCCGCCCAC
TAGGGTTAAAGGTGTTCACACTATAAAAGCATATACGATGTGATGGTATTTGATGGAGCGTATATTGTAT
CAGGTATTTCCGTTGGATACGAATTATTCGTACGACCCTCGGTACCGATCGGCGCGCCTGGCAGACATAC
TGTCCCACAAATGAAGATGGAATCTGTAAAAGAAAACGCGTGAAATAATGCGTCTGACAAAGGTTAGGTC
GGCTGCCTTTAATCAATACCAAAGTGGTCCCTACCACGATGGAAAAACTGTGCAGTCGGTTTGGCTTTTT
CTGACGAACAAATAAGATTCGTGGCCGACAGGTGGGGGTCCACCATGTGAAGGCATCTTCAGACTCCAAT
AATGGAGCAATGACGTAAGGGCTTACGAAATAAGTAAGGGTAGTTTGGGAAATGTCCACTCACCCGTCAG
TCTATAAATACTTAGCCCCTCCCTCATTGTTAAGGGAGCAAAATCTCAGAGAGATAGTCCTAGAGAGAGA
AAGAGAGCAAGTAGCCTAGAAGTAGTCAAGGCGGCGAAGTATTCAGGCACGTGGCCAGGAAGAAGAAAAG
CCAAGACGACGAAAACAGGTAAGAGCTAAGCTTCCTGCACCATGGAAGACGCCAAAAACATAAAGAAAGG
CCCGGCGCCATTCTATCCGCTGGAAGATGGAACCGCTGGAGAGCAACTGCATAAGGCTATGAAGAGATAC
GCCCTGGTTCCTGGAACAATTGCTTTTACAGATGCACATATCGAGGTGGACATCACTTACGCTGAGTACT
TCGAAATGTCCGTTCGGTTGGCAGAAGCTATGAAACGATATGGGCTGAATACAAATCACAGAATCGTCGT
ATGCAGTGAAAACTCTCTTCAATTCTTTATGCCGGTGTTGGGCGCGTTATTTATCGGAGTTGCAGTTGCG
CCCGCGAACGACATTTATAATGAACGTGAATTGCTCAACAGTATGGGCATTTCGCAGCCTACCGTGGTGT
TCGTTTCCAAAAAGGGGTTGCAAAAAATTTTGAACGTGCAAAAAAAGCTCCCAATCATCCAAAAAATTAT
TATCATGGATTCTAAAACGGATTACCAGGGATTTCAGTCGATGTACACGTTCGTCACATCTCATCTACCT
CCCGGTTTTAATGAATACGATTTTGTGCCAGAGTCCTTCGATAGGGACAAGACAATTGCACTGATCATGA
ACTCCTCTGGATCTACTGGTCTGCCTAAAGGTGTCGCTCTGCCTCATAGAACTGCCTGCGTGAGATTCTC
GCATGCCAGAGATCCTATTTTTGGCAATCAAATCATTCCGGATACTGCGATTTTAAGTGTTGTTCCATTC
CATCACGGTTTTGGAATGTTTACTACACTCGGATATTTGATATGTGGATTTCGAGTCGTCTTAATGTATA
GATTTGAAGAAGAGCTGTTTCTGAGGAGCCTTCAGGATTACAAGATTCAAAGTGCGCTGCTGGTGCCAAC
CCTATTCTCCTTCTTCGCCAAAAGCACTCTGATTGACAAATACGATTTATCTAATTTACACGAAATTGCT
TCTGGTGGCGCTCCCCTCTCTAAGGAAGTCGGGGAAGCGGTTGCCAAGAGGTTCCATCTGCCAGGTATCA
GGCAAGGATATGGGCTCACTGAGACTACATCAGCTATTCTGATTACACCCGAGGGGGATGATAAACCGGG
CGCGGTCGGTAAAGTTGTTCCATTTTTTGAAGCGAAGGTTGTGGATCTGGATACCGGGAAAACGCTGGGC
GTTAATCAAAGAGGCGAACTGTGTGTGAGAGGTCCTATGATTATGTCCGGTTATGTAAACAATCCGGAAG
CGACCAACGCCTTGATTGACAAGGATGGATGGCTACATTCTGGAGACATAGCTTACTGGGACGAAGACGA
ACACTTCTTCATCGTTGACCGCCTGAAGTCTCTGATTAAGTACAAAGGCTATCAGGTGGCTCCCGCTGAA
TTGGAATCCATCTTGCTCCAACACCCCAACATCTTCGACGCTGGTGTCGCAGGTCTTCCCGACGATGACG
CCGGTGAACTTCCCGCCGCCGTTGTTGTTTTGGAGCACGGAAAGACGATGACGGAAAAAGAGATCGTGGA
TTACGTCGCCAGTCAAGTAACAACCGCGAAAAAGTTGCGCGGAGGAGTTGTGTTTGTGGACGAAGTACCG
AAAGGTCTTACCGGAAAACTCGACGCAAGAAAAATCAGAGAGATCCTCATAAAGGCCAAGAAGGGCGGAA
AGATCGCCGTGTAACTCGAGATATGAAGATGAAGATGAAATATTTGGTGTGTCAAATAAAAAGCTTGTGT
GCTTAAGTTTGTGTTTTTTTCTTGGCTTGTTGTGTTATGAATTTGTGGCTTTTTCTAATATTAAATGAAT
GTAAGATCACATTATAATGAATAAACAAATGTTTCTATAATCCATTGTGAATGTTTTGTTGGATCTCTTC
TGCAGCATATAACTACTGTATGTGCTATGGTATGGACTATGGAATATGATTAAAGATAAGGAGCTCCGGT
GACGGACCCATGGCTTCGTTGAACAACGGAAACTCGACTTGCCTTCCGCACAATACATCATTTCTTCTTA
GCTTTTTTTCTTCTTCTTCGTTCATACAGTTTTTTTTTGTTTATCAGCTTACATTTTCTTGAACCGTAGC
TTTCGTTTTCTTCTTTTTAACTTTCCATTCGGAGTTTTTGTATCTTGTTTCATAGTTTGTCCCAGGATTA
GAATGATTAGGCATCGAACCTTCAAGAATTTGATTGAATAAAACATCTTCATTCTTAAGATATGAAGATA
ATCTTCAAAAGGCCCCTGGGAATCTGAAAGAAGAGAAGCAGGCCCATTTATATGGGAAAGAACAATAGTA
TTTCTTATATAGGCCCATTTAAGTTGAAAACAATCTTCAAAAGTCCCACATCGCTTAGATAAGAAAACGA
AGCTGAGTTTATATACAGCTAGAGTCGAAGTAGTGATTGTTGGTAGTAGCGACTCCATGGTTTTAGAGCT
AGAAATAGCAAGTTAAAATAAGGCTAGTCCGTTATCAACTTGAAAAAGTGGCACCGAGTCGGTGCTTTTT
TTCCCGGGCGCGCCGATCATGAGCGGAGAATTAAGGGAGTCACGTTATGACCCCCGCCGATGACGCGGGA
CAAGCCGTTTTACGTTTGGAACTGACAGAACCGCAACGTTGAAGGAGCCACTCAGCCGCGGGTTTCTGGA
GTTTAATGAGCTAAGCACATACGTCAGAAACCATTATTGCGCGTTCAAAAGTCGCCTAAGGTCACTATCA
GCTAGCAAATATTTCTTGTCAAAAATGCTCCACTGACGTTCCATAAATTCCCCTCGGTATCCAATTAGAG
TCTCATATTCACTCTCAATCCAAATAATCTGCACCGTACCTGCAGGGTCCGAGCTAGGTCACAGAAGCGC
TCAGGAAGGCCGCTGAGATAGAGGCATGGCGGCCAATGCGGGCGGCGGTGGAGCGGGAGGAGGCAGCGGC
AGCGGCAGCGTGGCTGCGCCGGCGGTGTGCCGCCCCAGCGGCTCGCGGTGGACGCCGACGCCGGAGCAGA
TCAGGATGCTGAAGGAGCTGTACTACGGCTGCGGCATCCGGTCGCCCAGCTCGGAGCAGATCCAGCGCAT
CACCGCCATGCTGCGGCAGCACGGCAAGATCGAGGGCAAGAACGTCTTCTACTGGTTCCAGAACCACAAG
GCCCGCGAGCGCCAGAAGCGCCGCCTCACCAGCCTCGACGTGAACGTGCCCGCCGCCGGCGCGGCCGACG
CCACCACCAGCCAACTCGGCGTCCTCTCGCTGTCGTCGCCGCCGCCTTCAGGCGCGGCGCCTCCCTCGCC
CACCCTCGGCTTCTACGCCGCCGGCAATGGCGGCGGATCGGCTGTGCTGCTGGACACGAGTTCCGACTGG
GGCAGCAGCGGCGCTGCGATGGCCACCGAGACATGCTTCCTCCAGGACTACATGGGCGTGACGGACACGG
GCAGCTCGTCGCAGTGGCCACGCTTCTCGTCGTCGGACACGATAATGGCGGCGGCCGCGGCGCGGGCGGC
GACGACGCGGGCGCCCGAGACTCTCCCTCTCTTCCCGACCTGCGGCGACGACGGCGGCAGCGGTAGCAGC
AGCTACTTGCCGTTCTGGGGTGCCGCGTCCACAACTGCCGGCGCCACTTCTTCCGTTGCGATCCAGCAGC
AACACCAGCTGCAGGAGCAGTACAGCTTTTACAGCAACAGCAACAGCACCCAGCTGGCCGGCACCGGCAA
CCAAGACGTATCGGCAACAGCAGCAGCAGCCGCCGCCCTGGAGCTGAGCCTCAGCTCATGGTGCTCCCCT
TACCCTGCTGCAGGGAGTATGTGAGAGCAACGCGAGCTGCCACTGCTCTTCACTTATGTCTCTGGAATGG
AAGGAGGAGGAAGTGAGCATAGCGTTGGTGCGTTGCTGTCATTGTCCTAGGTTAGTAGCTAGTGCCAGTT
ACTAGTAAGCATCAGGCATAGGAGTATGTAGTAGAAGCATGCACGTTGCCGGCCAGCCAGGCTTTAGACG
GGAAAAGAATTTGGTGCAGCCGGCTGCAAAACAGGATGTTTACAGCCCCCCCCTCGAGCCCTAGACTTGT
CCATCTTCTGGATTGGCCAAGTTAATTAATGTATGAAATAAAAGGATGCACACATAGTGACATGCTAATC
ACTATAATGTGGGCATCAAAGTTGTGTGTTATGTGTAATTACTAATTATCTGAATAAGAGAAAGAGATCA
TCCATATTTCTTATCCTAAATGAATGTCACGTGTCTTTATAATTCTTTGATGAACCAGATGCATTTTATT
AACCAATTCCATATACATATAAATATTAATCATATATAATTAATATCAATTGGGTTAGCAAAACAAATCT
AGTCTAGGTGTGTTTTGCTAATTATTGGGGGATAGTGCAAAAAGAAATCTACGTTCTCAATAATTCAGAT
AGAAAACTTAATAAAGTGAGATAATTTACATAGATTGCTTTTATCCTTTGATATATGTGAAACCATGCAT
GATATAAGGAAAATAGATAGAGAAATAATTTTTTACATCGTTGAATATGTAAACAATTTAATTCAAGAAG
CTAGGAATATAAATATTGAGGAGTTTATGATTAGAGCTCTCCCGGCGCGCCAGATTTGCCTTTTCAATTT
CAGAAAGAATGCTAACCCACAGATGGTTAGAGAGGCTTACGCAGCAGGTATCATCAAGACGATCTACCCG
AGCAATAATCTCCAGGAAATCAAATACCTTCCCAAGAAGGTTAAAGATGCAGTCAAAAGATTCAGGACTA
ACTGCATCAAGAACACAGAGAAAGATATATTTCTCAAGATCAGAAGTACTATTCCAGTATGGACGATTCA
AGGCTTGCTTCACAAACCAAGGCAAGTAATAGAGATTGGAGTCTCTAAAAAGGTAGTTCCCACTGAATCA
AAGGCCATGGAGTCAAAGATTCAAATAGAGGACCTAACAGAACTCGCCGTAAAGACTGGCGAACAGTTCA
TACAGAGTCTCTTACGACTCAATGACAAGAAGAAAATCTTCGTCAACATGGTGGAGCACGACACACTTGT
CTACTCCAAAAATATCAAAGATACAGTCTCAGAAGACCAAAGGGCAATTGAGACTTTTCAACAAAGGGTA
ATATCCGGAAACCTCCTCGGATTCCATTGCCCAGCTATCTGTCACTTTATTGTGAAGATAGTGGAAAAGG
AAGGTGGCTCCTACAAATGCCATCATTGCGATAAAGGAAAGGCCATCGTTGAAGATGCCTCTGCCGACAG
TGGTCCCAAAGATGGACCCCCACCCACGAGGAGCATCGTGGAAAAAGAAGACGTTCCAACCACGTCTTCA
AAGCAAGTGGATTGATGTGATATCTCCACTGACGTAAGGGATGACGCACAATCCCACTATCCTTCGCAAG
ACCCTTCCTCTATATAAGGAAGTTCATTTCATTTGGAGAGAACACGGGGGACTCCTGCAGGATGGATCTG
CGTCTAATTTTCGGTCCAACTTGCACAGGAAAGACGTCGACCGCGATACGTCTTGCCCAGCAGACTGGCC
TTCCAGTCCTTTCGCTCGATCGGGTCCAATGCTGTCCTCAACTGTCAACCGGAAGCGGACGACCAACAGT
GGAAGAACTGAAAGGAACGACCCGTCTATACCTTGAAGATCGGCCTCTGGTGAAGGGTATCATCGCAGCC
AAGCAAGCTCACGAAAGGCTGATCGGGGAAGTGTACAATTATGAGGCCCACGGCGGGCTTATTCTTGAGG
GAGGATCTATCTCGTTGCTCAGGTGCATGGCGCAAAGCAGTTATTGGAGTACCGATTTTCGTTGGCATAT
TATTCGCCACAAGTTAGCAGACGAGGAGACATTCATGAACGCGGCCAAGGCCAGAGTTAGGCAGATGTTG
CGCCCTGCTGTAGGCCCATCTATTATTCAAGAGTTGGTTCATCTTTGGAATGAGCCTCGGCTGAGGCCCA
TACTGAAAGAGATCGACGGATATCGATATGCCATGTTATTTGCTAGCCAGAACCAGATCACACCCGATAT
GCTATTGCAGCTTGACCCAGATATGGAGGGTGAGTTGATTCATGGAATCGCTCAGGAGTATCTCATCCAT
GCGCGCCGGCAGGAGCAGGAATTCCCTCCAGTGAGCGTGGTCGCTTTCGAAGGATTCGAAGGTCCACCGT
TCGGAATGTGCTAGCTCGAGCCCTAGACTTGTCCATCTTCTGGATTGGCCAAGTTAATTAATGTATGAAA
TAAAAGGATGCACACATAGTGACATGCTAATCACTATAATGTGGGCATCAAAGTTGTGTGTTATGTGTAA
TTACTAATTATCTGAATAAGAGAAAGAGATCATCCATATTTCTTATCCTAAATGAATGTCACGTGTCTTT
ATAATTCTTTGATGAACCAGATGCATTTTATTAACCAATTCCATATACATATAAATATTAATCATATATA
ATTAATATCAATTGGGTTAGCAAAACAAATCTAGTCTAGGTGTGTTTTGCTAATTATTGGGGGATAGTGC
AAAAAGAAATCTACGTTCTCAATAATTCAGATAGAAAACTTAATAAAGTGAGATAATTTACATAGATTGC
TTTTATCCTTTGATATATGTGAAACCATGCATGATATAAGGAAAATAGATAGAGAAATAATTTTTTACAT
CGTTGAATATGTAAACAATTTAATTCAAGAAGCTAGGAATATAAATATTGAGGAGTTTATGATTAGAGCT
CAGTGTTTGATCGCCGGCGGTACCGAGTGTACTTCAAGTCAGTGGGAAATCAATAAAATGATTATTTTAT
GAATATATTTCATTGTGCAAGTAGATAGAAATTACATATGTTACATAACACACGAAATAAACAAAAAAAG
ACAATCCAAAAACAAACACCCCAAAAAAAATAATCACTTTAGATAAACTCGTATGAGGAGAGGCACGTTC
AGTGACTCGACGATTCCCGAGCAAAAAAAGTCTCCCCGTCACACATGTAGTGGGTGACGCAATTATCTTT
AAAGTAATCCTTCTGTTGACTTGTCATTGATAACATCCAGTCTTCGTCAGGATTGCAAAGAATTATAGAA
GGGATCCCACCTTTTATTTTCTTCTTTTTTCCATATTTAGGGTTGACAGTGAAATCAGACTGGCAACCTA
TTAATTGCTTCCACAATGGGACGAACTTGAAGGGGATGTCGTCGATGATATTATAGGTGGCGTGTTCATC
GTAGTTGGTGAAATCGATGGTACCGTTCCAATAGTTGTGTCGTCCGAGACTTCTAGCCCAGGTGGTCTTT
CCGGTACGAGTTGGTCCGCAGATGTAGAGGCTGGGGTGTCGGATTCCATTCCTTCCATTGTCCTTGTTAA
ATCGGCCATCCATTCAAGGTCAGATTGAGCTTGTTGGTATGAGACAGGATGTATGTAAGTATAAGCGTCT
ATGCTTACATGGTATAGATGGGTTTCCCTCCAGGAGTGTAGATCTTCGTGGCAGCGAAGATCTGATTCTG
TGAAGGGCGACACATACGGTTCAGGTTGTGGAGGGAATAATTTGTTGGCTGAATATTCCAGCCATTGAAG
CTTTGTTGCCCATTCATGAGGGAATTCTTCCTTGATCATGTCAAGATATTCCTCCTTAGACGTTGCAGTC
TGGATAATAGTTCTCCATCGTGCGTCAGATTTGCGAGGAGAAACCTTATGATCTCGGAAATCTCCTCTGG
TTTTAATATCTCCGTCCTTTGATATGTAATCAAGGACTTGTTTAGAGTTTCTAGCTGGCTGGATATTAGG
GTGATTTCCTTCAAAATCGAAAAAAGAAGGATCCCTAATACAAGGTTTTTTATCAAGCTGGAGAAGAGCA
TGATAGTGGGTAGTGCCATCTTGATGAAGCTCAGAAGCAACACCAAGGAAGAAAATAAGAAAAGGTGTGA
GTTTCTCCCAGAGAAACTGGAATAAATCATCTCTTTGAGATGAGCACTTGGGATAGGTAAGGAAAACATA
TTTAGATTGGAGTCTGAAGTTCTTACTAGCAGAAGGCATGTTGTTGTGACTCCGAGGGGTTGCCTCAAAC
TCTATCTTATAACCGGCGTGGAGGCATGGAGGCAGGGGTATTTTGGTCATTTTAATAGATAGTGGAAAAT
GACGTGGAATTTACTTAAAGACGAAGTCTTTGCGACAAGGGGGGGCCCACGCCGAATTTAATATTACCGG
CGTGGCCCCCCCTTATCGCGAGTGCTTTAGCACGAGCGGTCCAGATTTAAAGTAGAAAATTTCCCGCCCA
CTAGGGTTAAAGGTGTTCACACTATAAAAGCATATACGATGTGATGGTATTTGATGGAGCGTATATTGTA
TCAGGTATTTCCGTTGGATACGAATTATTCGTACGACCCTCATAGTTTAAACTATCAGTGTTTGACAGGA
TATATTGGCGGGTAAACCTAAGAGAAAAGAGCGTTTATTAGAATAATCGGATATTTAAAAGGGCGTGAAA
AGGTTTATCCGTTCGTCCATTTGTATGTGCATGCCAACCACAGGGTTCCCCTCGGGATCAAAGTACTTTG
ATCCAACCCCTCCGCTGCTATAGTGCAGTCGGCTTCTGACGTTCAGTGCAGCCGTCTTCTGAAAACGACA
TGTCGCACAAGTCCTAAGTTACGCGACAGGCTGCCGCCCTGCCCTTTTCCTGGCGTTTTCTTGTCGCGTG
TTTTAGTCGCATAAAGTAGAATACTTGCGACTAGAACCGGAGACATTACGCCATGAACAAGAGCGCCGCC
GCTGGCCTGCTGGGCTATGCCCGCGTCAGCACCGACGACCAGGACTTGACCAACCAACGGGCCGAACTGC
ACGCGGCCGGCTGCACCAAGCTGTTTTCCGAGAAGATCACCGGCACCAGGCGCGACCGCCCGGAGCTGGC
CAGGATGCTTGACCACCTACGCCCTGGCGACGTTGTGACAGTGACCAGGCTAGACCGCCTGGCCCGCAGC
ACCCGCGACCTACTGGACATTGCCGAGCGCATCCAGGAGGCCGGCGCGGGCCTGCGTAGCCTGGCAGAGC
CGTGGGCCGACACCACCACGCCGGCCGGCCGCATGGTGTTGACCGTGTTCGCCGGCATTGCCGAGTTCGA
GCGTTCCCTAATCATCGACCGCACCCGGAGCGGGCGCGAGGCCGCCAAGGCCCGAGGCGTGAAGTTTGGC
CCCCGCCCTACCCTCACCCCGGCACAGATCGCGCACGCCCGCGAGCTGATCGACCAGGAAGGCCGCACCG
TGAAAGAGGCGGCTGCACTGCTTGGCGTGCATCGCTCGACCCTGTACCGCGCACTTGAGCGCAGCGAGGA
AGTGACGCCCACCGAGGCCAGGCGGCGCGGTGCCTTCCGTGAGGACGCATTGACCGAGGCCGACGCCCTG
GCGGCCGCCGAGAATGAACGCCAAGAGGAACAAGCATGAAACCGCACCAGGACGGCCAGGACGAACCGTT
TTTCATTACCGAAGAGATCGAGGCGGAGATGATCGCGGCCGGGTACGTGTTCGAGCCGCCCGCGCACGGC
TCAACCGTGCGGCTGCATGAAATCCTGGCCGGTTTGTCTGATGCCAAGCTGGCGGCCTGGCCGGCCAGCT
TGGCCGCTGAAGAAACCGAGCGCCGCCGTCTAAAAAGGTGATGTGTATTTGAGTAAAACAGCTTGCGTCA
TGCGGTCGCTGCGTATATGATGCGATGAGTAAATAAACAAATACGCAAGGGGAACGCATGAAGGTTATCG
CTGTACTTAACCAGAAAGGCGGGTCAGGCAAGACGACCATCGCAACCCATCTAGCCCGCGCCCTGCAACT
CGCCGGGGCCGATGTTCTGTTAGTCGATTCCGATCCCCAGGGCAGTGCCCGCGATTGGGCGGCCGTGCGG
GAAGATCAACCGCTAACCGTTGTCGGCATCGACCGCCCGACGATTGACCGCGACGTGAAGGCCATCGGCC
GGCGCGACTTCGTAGTGATCGACGGAGCGCCCCAGGCGGCGGACTTGGCTGTGTCCGCGATCAAGGCAGC
CGACTTCGTGCTGATTCCGGTGCAGCCAAGCCCTTACGACATATGGGCCACCGCCGACCTGGTGGAGCTG
GTTAAGCAGCGCATTGAGGTCACGGATGGAAGGCTACAAGCGGCCTTTGTCGTGTCGCGGGCGATCAAAG
GCACGCGCATCGGCGGTGAGGTTGCCGAGGCGCTGGCCGGGTACGAGCTGCCCATTCTTGAGTCCCGTAT
CACGCAGCGCGTGAGCTACCCAGGCACTGCCGCCGCCGGCACAACCGTTCTTGAATCAGAACCCGAGGGC
GACGCTGCCCGCGAGGTCCAGGCGCTGGCCGCTGAAATTAAATCAAAACTCATTTGAGTTAATGAGGTAA
AGAGAAAATGAGCAAAAGCACAAACACGCTAAGTGCCGGCCGTCCGAGCGCACGCAGCAGCAAGGCTGCA
ACGTTGGCCAGCCTGGCAGACACGCCAGCCATGAAGCGGGTCAACTTTCAGTTGCCGGCGGAGGATCACA
CCAAGCTGAAGATGTACGCGGTACGCCAAGGCAAGACCATTACCGAGCTGCTATCTGAATACATCGCGCA
GCTACCAGAGTAAATGAGCAAATGAATAAATGAGTAGATGAATTTTAGCGGCTAAAGGAGGCGGCATGGA
AAATCAAGAACAACCAGGCACCGACGCCGTGGAATGCCCCATGTGTGGAGGAACGGGCGGTTGGCCAGGC
GTAAGCGGCTGGGTTGCCTGCCGGCCCTGCAATGGCACTGGAACCCCCAAGCCCGAGGAATCGGCGTGAG
CGGTCGCAAACCATCCGGCCCGGTACAAATCGGCGCGGCGCTGGGTGATGACCTGGTGGAGAAGTTGAAG
GCCGCGCAGGCCGCCCAGCGGCAACGCATCGAGGCAGAAGCACGCCCCGGTGAATCGTGGCAAGCGGCCG
CTGATCGAATCCGCAAAGAATCCCGGCAACCGCCGGCAGCCGGTGCGCCGTCGATTAGGAAGCCGCCCAA
GGGCGACGAGCAACCAGATTTTTTCGTTCCGATGCTCTATGACGTGGGCACCCGCGATAGTCGCAGCATC
ATGGACGTGGCCGTTTTCCGTCTGTCGAAGCGTGACCGACGAGCTGGCGAGGTGATCCGCTACGAGCTTC
CAGACGGGCACGTAGAGGTTTCCGCAGGGCCGGCCGGCATGGCCAGTGTGTGGGATTACGACCTGGTACT
GATGGCGGTTTCCCATCTAACCGAATCCATGAACCGATACCGGGAAGGGAAGGGAGACAAGCCCGGCCGC
GTGTTCCGTCCACACGTTGCGGACGTACTCAAGTTCTGCCGGCGAGCCGATGGCGGAAAGCAGAAAGACG
ACCTGGTAGAAACCTGCATTCGGTTAAACACCACGCACGTTGCCATGCAGCGTACGAAGAAGGCCAAGAA
CGGCCGCCTGGTGACGGTATCCGAGGGTGAAGCCTTGATTAGCCGCTACAAGATCGTAAAGAGCGAAACC
GGGCGGCCGGAGTACATCGAGATCGAGCTAGCTGATTGGATGTACCGCGAGATCACAGAAGGCAAGAACC
CGGACGTGCTGACGGTTCACCCCGATTACTTTTTGATCGATCCCGGCATCGGCCGTTTTCTCTACCGCCT
GGCACGCCGCGCCGCAGGCAAGGCAGAAGCCAGATGGTTGTTCAAGACGATCTACGAACGCAGTGGCAGC
GCCGGAGAGTTCAAGAAGTTCTGTTTCACCGTGCGCAAGCTGATCGGGTCAAATGACCTGCCGGAGTACG
ATTTGAAGGAGGAGGCGGGGCAGGCTGGCCCGATCCTAGTCATGCGCTACCGCAACCTGATCGAGGGCGA
AGCATCCGCCGGTTCCTAATGTACGGAGCAGATGCTAGGGCAAATTGCCCTAGCAGGGGAAAAAGGTCGA
AAAGGCCTCTTTCCTGTGGATAGCACGTACATTGGGAACCCAAAGCCGTACATTGGGAACCGGAACCCGT
ACATTGGGAACCCAAAGCCGTACATTGGGAACCGGTCACACATGTAAGTGACTGATATAAAAGAGAAAAA
AGGCGATTTTTCCGCCTAAAACTCTTTAAAACTTATTAAAACTCTTAAAACCCGCCTGGCCTGTGCATAA
CTGTCTGGCCAGCGCACAGCCGAAGAGCTGCAAAAAGCGCCTACCCTTCGGTCGCTGCGCTCCCTACGCC
CCGCCGCTTCGCGTCGGCCTATCGCGGCCGCTGGCCGCTCAAAAATGGCTGGCCTACGGCCAGGCAATCT
ACCAGGGCGCGGACAAGCCGCGCCGTCGCCACTCGACCGCCGGCGCCCACATCAAGGCACCCTGCCTCGC
GCGTTTCGGTGATGACGGTGAAAACCTCTGACACATGCAGCTCCCGGAAACGGTCACAGCTTGTCTGTAA
GCGGATGCCGGGAGCAGACAAGCCCGTCAGGGCGCGTCAGCGGGTGTTGGCGGGTGTCGGGGCGCAGCCA
TGACCCAGTCACGTAGCGATAGCGGAGTGTATACTGGCTTAACTATGCGGCATCAGAGCAGATTGTACTG
AGAGTGCACCATATGCGGTGTGAAATACCGCACAGATGCGTAAGGAGAAAATACCGCATCAGGCGCTCTT
CCGCTTCCTCGCTCACTGACTCGCTGCGCTCGGTCGTTCGGCTGCGGCGAGCGGTATCAGCTCACTCAAA
GGCGGTAATACGGTTATCCACAGAATCAGGGGATAACGCAGGAAAGAACATGTGAGCAAAAGGCCAGCAA
AAGGCCAGGAACCGTAAAAAGGCCGCGTTGCTGGCGTTTTTCCATAGGCTCCGCCCCCCTGACGAGCATC
ACAAAAATCGACGCTCAAGTCAGAGGTGGCGAAACCCGACAGGACTATAAAGATACCAGGCGTTTCCCCC
TGGAAGCTCCCTCGTGCGCTCTCCTGTTCCGACCCTGCCGCTTACCGGATACCTGTCCGCCTTTCTCCCT
TCGGGAAGCGTGGCGCTTTCTCATAGCTCACGCTGTAGGTATCTCAGTTCGGTGTAGGTCGTTCGCTCCA
AGCTGGGCTGTGTGCACGAACCCCCCGTTCAGCCCGACCGCTGCGCCTTATCCGGTAACTATCGTCTTGA
GTCCAACCCGGTAAGACACGACTTATCGCCACTGGCAGCAGCCACTGGTAACAGGATTAGCAGAGCGAGG
TATGTAGGCGGTGCTACAGAGTTCTTGAAGTGGTGGCCTAACTACGGCTACACTAGAAGGACAGTATTTG
GTATCTGCGCTCTGCTGAAGCCAGTTACCTTCGGAAAAAGAGTTGGTAGCTCTTGATCCGGCAAACAAAC
CACCGCTGGTAGCGGTGGTTTTTTTGTTTGCAAGCAGCAGATTACGCGCAGAAAAAAAGGATCTCAAGAA
GATCCTTTGATCTTTTCTACGGGGTCTGACGCTCAGTGGAACGAAAACTCACGTTAAGGGATTTTGGTCA
TGCATTCTAGGTACTAAAACAATTCATCCAGTAAAATATAATATTTTATTTTCTCCCAATCAGGCTTGAT
CCCCAGTAAGTCAAAAAATAGCTCGACATACTGTTCTTCCCCGATATCCTCCCTGATCGACCGGACGCAG
AAGGCAATGTCATACCACTTGTCCGCCCTGCCGCTTCTCCCAAGATCAATAAAGCCACTTACTTTGCCAT
CTTTCACAAAGATGTTGCTGTCTCCCAGGTCGCCGTGGGAAAAGACAAGTTCCTCTTCGGGCTTTTCCGT
CTTTAAAAAATCATACAGCTCGCGCGGATCTTTAAATGGAGTGTCTTCTTCCCAGTTTTCGCAATCCACA
TCGGCCAGATCGTTATTCAGTAAGTAATCCAATTCGGCTAAGCGGCTGTCTAAGCTATTCGTATAGGGAC
AATCCGATATGTCGATGGAGTGAAAGAGCCTGATGCACTCCGCATACAGCTCGATAATCTTTTCAGGGCT
TTGTTCATCTTCATACTCTTCCGAGCAAAGGACGCCATCGGCCTCACTCATGAGCAGATTGCTCCAGCCA
TCATGCCGTTCAAAGTGCAGGACCTTTGGAACAGGCAGCTTTCCTTCCAGCCATAGCATCATGTCCTTTT
CCCGTTCCACATCATAGGTGGTCCCTTTATACCGGCTGTCCGTCATTTTTAAATATAGGTTTTCATTTTC
TCCCACCAGCTTATATACCTTAGCAGGAGACATTCCTTCCGTATCTTTTACGCAGCGGTATTTTTCGATC
AGTTTTTTCAATTCCGGTGATATTCTCATTTTAGCCATTTATTATTTCCTTCCTCTTTTCTACAGTATTT
AAAGATACCCCAAGAAGCTAATTATAACAAGACGAACTCCAATTCACTGTTCCTTGCATTCTAAAACCTT
AAATACCAGAAAACAGCTTTTTCAAAGTTGTTTTCAAAGTTGGCGTATAACATAGTATCGACGGAGCCGA
TTTTGAAACCGCGGTGATCACAGGCAGCAACGCTCTGTCATCGTTACAATCAACATGCTACCCTCCGCGA
GATCATCCGTGTTTCAAACCCGGCAGCTTAGTTGCCGTTCTTCCGAATAGCATCGGTAACATGAGCAAAG
TCTGCCGCCTTACAACGGCTCTCCCGCTGACGCCGTCCCGGACTGATGGGCTGCCTGTATCGAGTGGTGA
TTTTGTGCCGAGCTGCCGGTCGGGGAGCTGTTGGCTGGCTGG
Features (pLannotate 1.2.2; 20 found; start..end, strand, type, name):
      1..25      +  misc_feature   LB T-DNA repeat: left border repeat from nopaline C58 T-DNA
    403..459     +  CDS            MP_BEYDV (fragment): Protein inferred from homology: Swiss-Prot protein existence level 3. Involved in the viral transport within, and between cells. From Bean yellow dwarf virus (BeYDV).
    952..2604    +  CDS            luciferase: firefly luciferase; luc+; enhanced luc+ version of the luciferase gene
   2612..2860    +  terminator     HSP terminator: efficient transcription terminator from the Arabidopsis thaliana heat shock protein 18.2 gene (Nagaya et al., 2010)
   3350..3425    +  misc_RNA       gRNA scaffold: guide RNA scaffold for the Streptococcus pyogenes CRISPR/Cas9 system
   3560..3743    +  promoter       NOS promoter: nopaline synthase promoter NOS promoter
   3875..4549    +  CDS            WOX1 (fragment): WOX1_ORYSJ - Also known as MOC3 From Oryza sativa subsp. japonica (Rice).
   5999..6340    +  promoter       CaMV 35S promoter: strong constitutive promoter from cauliflower mosaic virus
   6362..7078    +  CDS            izt: IPT_AGRT7 - Also known as ipt, tmr. Experimental evidence at protein level: Swiss-Prot protein existence level 1. Transfers dimethylallyl groups to AMP as part of the biosynthesis of cytokinin phytohormones. From Agrobacterium tumefaciens (strain T37).
   8054..8929    -  CDS            REPA_BEYDV: Experimental evidence at protein level: Swiss-Prot protein existence level 1. Implicated in enhancement of V-sense gene expression. Acts a an inhibitor of C-sense gene transcription. From Bean yellow dwarf virus (BeYDV).
   9224..9280    +  CDS            MP_BEYDV (fragment): Protein inferred from homology: Swiss-Prot protein existence level 3. Involved in the viral transport within, and between cells. From Bean yellow dwarf virus (BeYDV).
   9303..9327    +  misc_feature   RB T-DNA repeat: right border repeat from nopaline C58 T-DNA
   9667..10068   +  CDS            Y4CG_SINFN (fragment): Protein inferred from homology: Swiss-Prot protein existence level 3. From Sinorhizobium fredii (strain NBRC 101917 / NGR234).
  10628..11257   +  CDS            pVS1 StaA: stability protein from the Pseudomonas plasmid pVS1 (Heeb et al., 2000)
  11686..12759   +  CDS            pVS1 RepA: replication protein from the Pseudomonas plasmid pVS1 (Heeb et al., 2000)
  12825..13019   +  rep_origin     pVS1 oriV: origin of replication for the Pseudomonas plasmid pVS1 (Heeb et al., 2000)
  13222..13261   +  CDS            rop (fragment): Rop protein, which maintains plasmids at low copy number; rop
  13363..13503   +  misc_feature   bom: basis of mobility region from pBR322
  13689..14277   -  rep_origin     ori: high-copy-number ColE1/pMB1/pBR322/pUC origin of replication
  14364..15158   -  CDS            KanR: aminoglycoside phosphotransferase; aphA-3; confers resistance to kanamycin
