[The description below was written by a language model from this plasmid's Addgene catalogue record and pLannotate feature annotations shown in this document.]
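Description:
pMM114 is a plant expression T-DNA binary vector built on the pTRANS_201 backbone, carrying a bean yellow dwarf virus (BeYDV) geminiviral replicon for delivery into plant cells by Agrobacterium. The backbone outside the T-DNA borders provides a high-copy ColE1/pUC-type origin with the pBR322 bom site for propagation in E. coli. It also carries the pVS1 origin with its RepA and StaA functions for stable maintenance in Agrobacterium, and a kanamycin resistance gene (aphA-3) for bacterial selection. No plant selectable marker is annotated within the T-DNA.

Between the nopaline-type left and right border repeats, short BeYDV-derived segments (annotated as movement protein fragments) lie at each end of the cargo, consistent with the repeated viral intergenic regions of a replicon. A reverse-strand BeYDV Rep/RepA coding region is present near the right border. In such designs Rep releases and circularises the intervening DNA and amplifies it by rolling-circle replication, giving high transient copy number and expression.

The cargo comprises four codon-optimised or synthetic units:
- Firefly luciferase (luc+) is followed by the Arabidopsis HSP18.2 terminator. The record describes it as constitutively expressed, but its promoter is not annotated.
- An S. pyogenes Cas9 guide RNA scaffold carries a spacer targeting PDS (phytoene desaturase). The promoter driving it is also not annotated.
- Maize WUS2, detected by homology as a WOX-family fragment, lies downstream of a NOS promoter.
- The Agrobacterium isopentenyl transferase (IPT) cytokinin biosynthesis gene lies downstream of a CaMV 35S promoter.

No Cas9 gene is annotated, so the nuclease must presumably be supplied separately, for example by the recipient plant. The associated work uses these developmental regulators to induce meristems de novo for plant gene editing, with luciferase reporting delivery. The two sequence records are nearly identical in length and show the same features from different start points.
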