Addgene plasmid #127211: pMM114
Purpose: BeYDV replicon with constitutive Luc expression, WUS2 and IPT, sgRNA targeting PDS
Depositing lab: Daniel Voytas. Depositing organization: University of Minnesota. Publication: Plant gene editing through de novo induction of meristems. Maher MF, Nasti RA, Vollbrecht M, Starker CG, Clark MD, Voytas DF. Nat Biotechnol. 2019 Dec 16. pii: 10.1038/s41587-019-0337-2. doi: 10.1038/s41587-019-0337-2. PubMed 31844292.
Backbone
  Vector backbone: pTRANS_201
  Backbone manufacturer: Cambia
  Vector type: Plant Expression
Growth in bacteria
  Bacterial resistance: Kanamycin, 50 μg/mL
  Growth temperature: 37°C
  Growth strain: DH5alpha
  Copy number: High Copy
Gene/Insert
  Gene/Insert name: WUS2, IPT, sgRNA, Luc
  gRNA/shRNA sequence: TTGGTAGTAGCGACTCCATG
  Species: Synthetic; Maize, A. tumefaciens, , Firefly
  Mutation: codon optimized CDSs
  Cloning method: Restriction Enzyme; 5′ cloning site unknown (unknown if destroyed); 3′ cloning site unknown (unknown if destroyed)
Terms and licenses: Academic/Nonprofit Terms; Industry Terms: Not Available to Industry
How to cite: pMM114 was a gift from Daniel Voytas (Addgene plasmid # 127211 ; http://n2t.net/addgene:127211 ; RRID:Addgene_127211)
